>Addgene plasmid #161189 | pDONR221-SLC22A16_STOP | addgene full sequence | sequence record 333106 | Addgene NGS Result
GTAAAACGACGGCCAGTCTTAAGCTCGGGCCCCAAATAATGATTTTATTTTGACTGATAGTGACCTGTTC
GTTGCAACACATTGATGAGCAATGCTTTTTTATAATGCCAACTTTGTACAAAAAAGCAGGCTCCACCATG
GGCAGCCGCCACTTCGAGGGCATCTACGACCACGTGGGCCACTTCGGCCGGTTTCAGAGAGTGCTGTATT
TCATCTGCGCCTTTCAGAACATCTCTTGTGGCATCCACTACCTGGCCAGCGTGTTCATGGGAGTGACCCC
TCACCACGTGTGCAGGCCACCTGGAAACGTGAGCCAGGTGGTGTTTCACAACCACTCCAATTGGTCTCTG
GAGGACACAGGCGCCCTGCTGAGCTCCGGACAGAAGGATTACGTGACAGTTCAACTGCAGAATGGTGAGA
TCTGGGAGCTGAGCAGGTGTTCCCGCAACAAGCGGGAGAATACATCTAGCCTGGGCTACGAGTATACCGG
CTCTAAGAAGGAGTTCCCTTGCGTGGACGGCTACATCTATGATCAGAACACCTGGAAGAGCACCGCCGTG
ACACAGTGGAACCTGGTGTGCGATCGCAAGTGGCTGGCCATGCTGATCCAGCCACTGTTCATGTTTGGCG
TGCTGCTGGGCTCCGTGACATTCGGCTATTTTTCTGACAGGCTGGGCCGGAGAGTGGTGCTGTGGGCCAC
CTCCTCTAGCATGTTCCTGTTTGGCATCGCCGCCGCCTTCGCCGTGGATTACTATACCTTCATGGCCGCC
CGGTTCTTTCTGGCCATGGTGGCCAGCGGCTACCTGGTGGTGGGCTTCGTGTATGTGATGGAGTTTATCG
GCATGAAGTCTAGAACCTGGGCCAGCGTGCACCTGCACTCCTTCTTTGCAGTGGGCACCCTGCTGGTGGC
CCTGACAGGCTACCTGGTGAGGACCTGGTGGCTGTATCAGATGATCCTGTCCACCGTGACAGTGCCATTC
ATCCTGTGCTGTTGGGTGCTGCCAGAGACACCCTTTTGGCTGCTGTCTGAGGGCCGCTACGAGGAGGCCC
AGAAGATCGTGGACATCATGGCCAAGTGGAACCGGGCCTCCTCTTGCAAGCTGTCTGAGCTGCTGAGCCT
GGATCTGCAGGGCCCCGTGAGCAATTCTCCAACCGAGGTGCAGAAGCACAACCTGAGCTACCTGTTCTAT
AATTGGTCCATCACAAAGAGAACCCTGACAGTGTGGCTGATCTGGTTTACCGGCTCCCTGGGCTTCTATA
GCTTTTCCCTGAACTCTGTGAATCTGGGCGGCAACGAGTACCTGAATCTGTTCCTGCTGGGCGTGGTGGA
GATCCCCGCCTATACCTTCGTGTGCATCGCCATGGACAAAGTGGGCAGGCGCACCGTGCTGGCATACTCC
CTGTTCTGCTCTGCCCTGGCCTGTGGCGTGGTCATGGTCATCCCACAGAAGCACTATATCCTGGGCGTGG
TGACAGCCATGGTGGGCAAGTTCGCCATCGGCGCCGCCTTTGGCCTGATCTACCTGTATACAGCCGAGCT
GTACCCCACCATCGTGAGAAGCCTGGCCGTGGGCTCTGGCAGCATGGTGTGCAGGCTGGCCTCTATCCTG
GCCCCCTTTAGCGTGGACCTGAGCTCCATCTGGATCTTCATCCCTCAGCTGTTTGTGGGAACCATGGCAC
TGCTGTCCGGCGTGCTGACACTGAAGCTGCCCGAGACCCTGGGCAAGAGACTGGCCACCACATGGGAGGA
GGCCGCCAAGCTGGAGAGCGAGAATGAGTCCAAGTCTAGCAAGCTGCTGCTGACCACAAACAATAGCGGC
CTGGAGAAGACCGAGGCCATCACACCTAGGGATTCCGGCCTGGGCGAGTAAGACCCAGCTTTCTTGTACA
AAGTTGGCATTATAAGAAAGCATTGCTTATCAATTTGTTGCAACGAACAGGTCACTATCAGTCAAAATAA
AATCATTATTTGCCATCCAGCTGATATCCCCTATAGTGAGTCGTATTACATGGTCATAGCTGTTTCCTGG
CAGCTCTGGCCCGTGTCTCAAAATCTCTGATGTTACATTGCACAAGATAAAAATATATCATCATGAACAA
TAAAACTGTCTGCTTACATAAACAGTAATACAAGGGGTGTTATGAGCCATATTCAACGGGAAACGTCGAG
GCCGCGATTAAATTCCAACATGGATGCTGATTTATATGGGTATAAATGGGCTCGCGATAATGTCGGGCAA
TCAGGTGCGACAATCTATCGCTTGTATGGGAAGCCCGATGCGCCAGAGTTGTTTCTGAAACATGGCAAAG
GTAGCGTTGCCAATGATGTTACAGATGAGATGGTCAGACTAAACTGGCTGACGGAATTTATGCCTCTTCC
GACCATCAAGCATTTTATCCGTACTCCTGATGATGCATGGTTACTCACCACTGCGATCCCCGGAAAAACA
GCATTCCAGGTATTAGAAGAATATCCTGATTCAGGTGAAAATATTGTTGATGCGCTGGCAGTGTTCCTGC
GCCGGTTGCATTCGATTCCTGTTTGTAATTGTCCTTTTAACAGCGATCGCGTATTTCGTCTCGCTCAGGC
GCAATCACGAATGAATAACGGTTTGGTTGATGCGAGTGATTTTGATGACGAGCGTAATGGCTGGCCTGTT
GAACAAGTCTGGAAAGAAATGCATAAACTTTTGCCATTCTCACCGGATTCAGTCGTCACTCATGGTGATT
TCTCACTTGATAACCTTATTTTTGACGAGGGGAAATTAATAGGTTGTATTGATGTTGGACGAGTCGGAAT
CGCAGACCGATACCAGGATCTTGCCATCCTATGGAACTGCCTCGGTGAGTTTTCTCCTTCATTACAGAAA
CGGCTTTTTCAAAAATATGGTATTGATAATCCTGATATGAATAAATTGCAGTTTCATTTGATGCTCGATG
AGTTTTTCTAATCAGAATTGGTTAATTGGTTGTAACACTGGCAGAGCATTACGCTGACTTGACGGGACGG
CGCAAGCTCATGACCAAAATCCCTTAACGTGAGTTACGCGTCGTTCCACTGAGCGTCAGACCCCGTAGAA
AAGATCAAAGGATCTTCTTGAGATCCTTTTTTTCTGCGCGTAATCTGCTGCTTGCAAACAAAAAAACCAC
CGCTACCAGCGGTGGTTTGTTTGCCGGATCAAGAGCTACCAACTCTTTTTCCGAAGGTAACTGGCTTCAG
CAGAGCGCAGATACCAAATACTGTTCTTCTAGTGTAGCCGTAGTTAGGCCACCACTTCAAGAACTCTGTA
GCACCGCCTACATACCTCGCTCTGCTAATCCTGTTACCAGTGGCTGCTGCCAGTGGCGATAAGTCGTGTC
TTACCGGGTTGGACTCAAGACGATAGTTACCGGATAAGGCGCAGCGGTCGGGCTGAACGGGGGGTTCGTG
CACACAGCCCAGCTTGGAGCGAACGACCTACACCGAACTGAGATACCTACAGCGTGAGCTATGAGAAAGC
GCCACGCTTCCCGAAGGGAGAAAGGCGGACAGGTATCCGGTAAGCGGCAGGGTCGGAACAGGAGAGCGCA
CGAGGGAGCTTCCAGGGGGAAACGCCTGGTATCTTTATAGTCCTGTCGGGTTTCGCCACCTCTGACTTGA
GCGTCGATTTTTGTGATGCTCGTCAGGGGGGCGGAGCCTATGGAAAAACGCCAGCAACGCGGCCTTTTTA
CGGTTCCTGGCCTTTTGCTGGCCTTTTGCTCACATGTTCTTTCCTGCGTTATCCCCTGATTCTGTGGATA
ACCGTATTACCGCCTTTGAGTGAGCTGATACCGCTCGCCGCAGCCGAACGACCGAGCGCAGCGAGTCAGT
GAGCGAGGAAGCGGAAGAGCGCCCAATACGCAAACCGCCTCTCCCCGCGCGTTGGCCGATTCATTAATGC
AGCTGGCACGACAGGTTTCCCGACTGGAAAGCGGGCAGTGAGCGCAACGCAATTAATACGCGTACCGCTA
GCCAGGAAGAGTTTGTAGAAACGCAAAAAGGCCATCCGTCAGGATGGCCTTCTGCTTAGTTTGATGCCTG
GCAGTTTATGGCGGGCGTCCTGCCCGCCACCCTCCGGGCCGTTGCTTCACAACGTTCAAATCCGCTCCCG
GCGGATTTGTCCTACTCAGGAGAGCGTTCACCGACAAACAACAGATAAAACGAAAGGCCCAGTCTTCCGA
CTGAGCCTTTCGTTTTATTTGATGCCTGGCAGTTCCCTACTCTCGCGTTAACGCTAGCATGGATGTTTTC
CCAGTCACGACGTT
Features (pLannotate 1.2.2; 10 found; start..end, strand, type, name):
     33..132     +  protein_bind   attL1: mutant version of attL; recombination site for the Gateway® LR reaction LR Clonase™
    138..1868    +  CDS            SLC22A16: S22AG_HUMAN - Also known as OCT6. Experimental evidence at protein level: Swiss-Prot protein existence level 1. High affinity carnitine transporter; the uptake is partially sodium-ion dependent. Thought to mediate the L-carnitine secretion mechanism from testis epididymal epithelium into the lumen which is involved in the maturation of spermatozoa. Also transports organic cations such as tetraethylammonium (TEA) and doxorubicin. The uptake of TEA is inhibited by various organic cations. The uptake of doxorubicin is sodium-independent. From Homo sapiens (Human).
   1873..1972    -  protein_bind   attL2: mutant version of attL; recombination site for the Gateway® LR reaction LR Clonase™
   1990..2008    -  promoter       T7 promoter: promoter for bacteriophage T7 RNA polymerase
   2142..2951    +  CDS            KanR: aminoglycoside phosphotransferase; aph(3')-Ia; confers resistance to kanamycin in bacteria or G418 (Geneticin®) in eukaryotes
   3098..3686    +  rep_origin     ori: high-copy-number ColE1/pMB1/pBR322/pUC origin of replication
   3869..3961    +  CDS            lacI (fragment): lac repressor; lacI; The lac repressor binds to the lac operator to inhibit transcription in E. coli. This inhibition can be relieved by adding lactose or isopropyl-β-D-thiogalactopyranoside (IPTG).
   4016..4043    -  terminator     rrnB T2 terminator: transcription terminator T2 from the E. coli rrnB gene
   4175..4218    +  terminator     rrnB T1 terminator: Escherichia coli rrnB; transcription terminator T1 from the E. coli rrnB gene
   4265..17      -  CDS            lacZα (fragment) (across the origin): LacZα fragment of β-galactosidase; lacZ fragment
