[The description below was written by a language model from this plasmid's Addgene catalogue record and pLannotate feature annotations shown in this document.]
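Description:
pDONR221-SLC22A16_STOP is a Gateway entry clone built on the pDONR221 backbone, carrying a codon-optimized open reading frame for human SLC22A16 (also known as CT2, OCT6, FLIPT2 and OKB1). It is part of a large collection of solute carrier (SLC) transporter clones produced by a consortium working to open this protein family to functional study and drug discovery. The 4,284 nt plasmid is maintained in E. coli through a high-copy ColE1/pUC-type origin and selected with kanamycin via an aminoglycoside phosphotransferase gene. Although the catalogue lists the vector type as mammalian expression, the feature table shows no mammalian promoter or polyadenylation signal. The plasmid is therefore a shuttle for the ORF rather than an expression construct in its own right.

The SLC22A16 coding sequence, about 1.7 kb, lies between attL1 and attL2 sites. These allow directional transfer into any attR-containing destination vector by an LR Clonase reaction, with promoter, tags and selection supplied by that destination vector. This version ends the ORF with a stop codon, so it suits expression of the native C-terminus or N-terminal fusions. A companion clone without the stop codon exists for C-terminal tagging. Other annotated elements are standard pDONR221 remnants: rrnB T1 and T2 terminators upstream of the cassette that shield it from read-through transcription, a T7 promoter beyond attL2 oriented back toward the insert, and small lacI and lacZα fragments with no functional role. The encoded protein is annotated as a high-affinity carnitine transporter that also carries organic cations such as tetraethylammonium and doxorubicin, which makes the clone a starting point for transporter expression and uptake studies.
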