Addgene plasmid #161189: pDONR221-SLC22A16_STOP
Purpose: Gateway entry clone with codon-optimized ORF sequence for subcloning into custom expression vectors. Contains a STOP codon at the end of the codon-optimized ORF sequence.
Depositing lab: RESOLUTE Consortium & Giulio Superti-Furga. Depositing organization: CeMM Research Center for Molecular Medicine. Publication: The RESOLUTE consortium: unlocking SLC transporters for drug discovery. Superti-Furga G, Lackner D, Wiedmer T, Ingles-Prieto A, Barbosa B, Girardi E, Goldmann U, Gurtl B, Klavins K, Klimek C, Lindinger S, Lineiro-Retes E, Muller AC, Onstein S, Redinger G, Reil D, Sedlyarov V, Wolf G, Crawford M, Everley R, ... Steppan CM. Nat Rev Drug Discov. 2020 Jul;19(7):429-430. doi: 10.1038/d41573-020-00056-6. PubMed 32265506.
Backbone
  Vector backbone: pDONR221
  Backbone manufacturer: ThermoFisher Scientific
  Backbone size w/o insert (bp): 2550
  Vector type: Mammalian Expression
Growth in bacteria
  Bacterial resistance: Kanamycin, 50 μg/mL
  Growth temperature: 37°C
  Growth strain: NEB Stable
  Copy number: High Copy
Gene/Insert
  Gene/Insert name: SLC22A16 (alt name: FLIPT2, CT2, OKB1, OAT6)
  Species: H. sapiens (human)
  Insert size (bp): 1734
  Entrez Gene: SLC22A16 (a.k.a. CT2, OCT6, OKB1, FLIPT2, dJ261K5.1)
  Cloning method: Gateway Cloning
  Sequencing primers: 5′ M13-fwd; 3′ M13-rev
Terms and licenses: Academic/Nonprofit Terms; Industry Terms
Depositor comments: This plasmid contains a STOP codon at the end of the codon-optimized ORF. For the version of this plasmid that does not contain a STOP codon, please see Addgene plasmid 132023 For more information on the full Resolute plasmid collection, please see www.addgene.org/depositor-collections/re-solute/. Please provide your feedback on this plasmid to the RESOLUTE consortium by filling out their RESOLUTE repository feedback form: https://forms.office.com/Pages/ResponsePage.aspx?id=0e05yklzmkS7rjFGQL4N7z4feCLQvEJAmVcOCM_u885UN1JJRko0Ukg4TVQwNTZLOUxPQVJWT1NHUCQlQCN0PWcu
How to cite: pDONR221-SLC22A16_STOP was a gift from RESOLUTE Consortium & Giulio Superti-Furga (Addgene plasmid # 161189 ; http://n2t.net/addgene:161189 ; RRID:Addgene_161189)
