>Addgene plasmid #161189 | pDONR221-SLC22A16_STOP | depositor partial sequence | sequence record 312313 | Codon-optimized ORF of SLC22A16
ATGGGCAGCCGCCACTTCGAGGGCATCTACGACCACGTGGGCCACTTCGGCCGGTTTCAGAGAGTGCTGT
ATTTCATCTGCGCCTTTCAGAACATCTCTTGTGGCATCCACTACCTGGCCAGCGTGTTCATGGGAGTGAC
CCCTCACCACGTGTGCAGGCCACCTGGAAACGTGAGCCAGGTGGTGTTTCACAACCACTCCAATTGGTCT
CTGGAGGACACAGGCGCCCTGCTGAGCTCCGGACAGAAGGATTACGTGACAGTTCAACTGCAGAATGGTG
AGATCTGGGAGCTGAGCAGGTGTTCCCGCAACAAGCGGGAGAATACATCTAGCCTGGGCTACGAGTATAC
CGGCTCTAAGAAGGAGTTCCCTTGCGTGGACGGCTACATCTATGATCAGAACACCTGGAAGAGCACCGCC
GTGACACAGTGGAACCTGGTGTGCGATCGCAAGTGGCTGGCCATGCTGATCCAGCCACTGTTCATGTTTG
GCGTGCTGCTGGGCTCCGTGACATTCGGCTATTTTTCTGACAGGCTGGGCCGGAGAGTGGTGCTGTGGGC
CACCTCCTCTAGCATGTTCCTGTTTGGCATCGCCGCCGCCTTCGCCGTGGATTACTATACCTTCATGGCC
GCCCGGTTCTTTCTGGCCATGGTGGCCAGCGGCTACCTGGTGGTGGGCTTCGTGTATGTGATGGAGTTTA
TCGGCATGAAGTCTAGAACCTGGGCCAGCGTGCACCTGCACTCCTTCTTTGCAGTGGGCACCCTGCTGGT
GGCCCTGACAGGCTACCTGGTGAGGACCTGGTGGCTGTATCAGATGATCCTGTCCACCGTGACAGTGCCA
TTCATCCTGTGCTGTTGGGTGCTGCCAGAGACACCCTTTTGGCTGCTGTCTGAGGGCCGCTACGAGGAGG
CCCAGAAGATCGTGGACATCATGGCCAAGTGGAACCGGGCCTCCTCTTGCAAGCTGTCTGAGCTGCTGAG
CCTGGATCTGCAGGGCCCCGTGAGCAATTCTCCAACCGAGGTGCAGAAGCACAACCTGAGCTACCTGTTC
TATAATTGGTCCATCACAAAGAGAACCCTGACAGTGTGGCTGATCTGGTTTACCGGCTCCCTGGGCTTCT
ATAGCTTTTCCCTGAACTCTGTGAATCTGGGCGGCAACGAGTACCTGAATCTGTTCCTGCTGGGCGTGGT
GGAGATCCCCGCCTATACCTTCGTGTGCATCGCCATGGACAAAGTGGGCAGGCGCACCGTGCTGGCATAC
TCCCTGTTCTGCTCTGCCCTGGCCTGTGGCGTGGTCATGGTCATCCCACAGAAGCACTATATCCTGGGCG
TGGTGACAGCCATGGTGGGCAAGTTCGCCATCGGCGCCGCCTTTGGCCTGATCTACCTGTATACAGCCGA
GCTGTACCCCACCATCGTGAGAAGCCTGGCCGTGGGCTCTGGCAGCATGGTGTGCAGGCTGGCCTCTATC
CTGGCCCCCTTTAGCGTGGACCTGAGCTCCATCTGGATCTTCATCCCTCAGCTGTTTGTGGGAACCATGG
CACTGCTGTCCGGCGTGCTGACACTGAAGCTGCCCGAGACCCTGGGCAAGAGACTGGCCACCACATGGGA
GGAGGCCGCCAAGCTGGAGAGCGAGAATGAGTCCAAGTCTAGCAAGCTGCTGCTGACCACAAACAATAGC
GGCCTGGAGAAGACCGAGGCCATCACACCTAGGGATTCCGGCCTGGGCGAGTAA
